>Addgene plasmid #147733 | pT7-EGFP-C1-HsNot1iso2-8xmut_U | depositor full sequence | sequence record 290180 | Full Sequence
TAGTTATTAATAGTAATCAATTACGGGGTCATTAGTTCATAGCCCATATATGGAGTTCCGCGTTACATAA
CTTACGGTAAATGGCCCGCCTGGCTGACCGCCCAACGACCCCCGCCCATTGACGTCAATAATGACGTATG
TTCCCATAGTAACGCCAATAGGGACTTTCCATTGACGTCAATGGGTGGAGTATTTACGGTAAACTGCCCA
CTTGGCAGTACATCAAGTGTATCATATGCCAAGTACGCCCCCTATTGACGTCAATGACGGTAAATGGCCC
GCCTGGCATTATGCCCAGTACATGACCTTATGGGACTTTCCTACTTGGCAGTACATCTACGTATTAGTCA
TCGCTATTACCATGGTGATGCGGTTTTGGCAGTACATCAATGGGCGTGGATAGCGGTTTGACTCACGGGG
ATTTCCAAGTCTCCACCCCATTGACGTCAATGGGAGTTTGTTTTGGCACCAAAATCAACGGGACTTTCCA
AAATGTCGTAACAACTCCGCCCCATTGACGCAAATGGGCGGTAGGCGTGTACGGTGGGAGGTCTATATAA
GCAGAGCTCTCTGGCTAACTAGAGAACCCACTGCTTACTGGCTTATCGAAATTAATACGACTCACTATAG
GGAGACCCAAGCTCTAGCGCTACCGGTCGCCACCATGGTGAGCAAGGGCGAGGAGCTGTTCACCGGGGTG
GTGCCCATCCTGGTCGAGCTGGACGGCGACGTAAACGGCCACAAGTTCAGCGTGTCCGGCGAGGGCGAGG
GCGATGCCACCTACGGCAAGCTGACCCTGAAGTTCATCTGCACCACCGGCAAGCTGCCCGTGCCCTGGCC
CACCCTCGTGACCACCCTGACCTACGGCGTGCAGTGCTTCAGCCGCTACCCCGACCACATGAAGCAGCAC
GACTTCTTCAAGTCCGCCATGCCCGAAGGCTACGTCCAGGAGCGCACCATCTTCTTCAAGGACGACGGCA
ACTACAAGACCCGCGCCGAGGTGAAGTTCGAGGGCGACACCCTGGTGAACCGCATCGAGCTGAAGGGCAT
CGACTTCAAGGAGGACGGCAACATCCTGGGGCACAAGCTGGAGTACAACTACAACAGCCACAACGTCTAT
ATCATGGCCGACAAGCAGAAGAACGGCATCAAGGTGAACTTCAAGATCCGCCACAACATCGAGGACGGCA
GCGTGCAGCTCGCCGACCACTACCAGCAGAACACCCCCATCGGCGACGGCCCCGTGCTGCTGCCCGACAA
CCACTACCTGAGCACCCAGTCCGCCCTGAGCAAAGACCCCAACGAGAAGCGCGATCACATGGTCCTGCTG
GAGTTCGTGACCGCCGCCGGGATCACTCTCGGCATGGACGAGCTGTACAAGTCCGGACTCAGATCTCGAG
CTATGAATCTTGACTCGCTCTCGCTGGCCTTGTCTCAAATCAGCTACCTGGTGGACAATTTAACCAAGAA
AAATTACCGAGCCAGCCAGCAGGAAATACAGCATATTGTGAATCGGCACGGTCCTGAGGCAGACAGGCAT
TTATTACGCTGCCTATTTTCGCATGTGGATTTCAGTGGCGATGGTAAAAGCAGTGGCAAAGATTTCCATC
AGACTCAGTTTCTGATTCAGGAGTGTGCGTTGCTGATTACAAAGCCAAATTTTATCTCGACGCTGTCCTA
TGCCATTGATAATCCATTGCACTATCAGAAGAGTTTAAAGCCTGCACCCCACTTATTTGCCCAGCTGAGT
AAAGTGCTCAAATTAAGCAAAGTACAAGAGGTAATTTTTGGCCTTGCCCTGTTGAATTCTTCCAGCTCAG
ATCTTAGAGGTTTCGCTGCCCAGTTTATCAAACAGAAGCTTCCAGATCTTCTGCGTTCTTACATTGACGC
AGACGTCAGTGGAAATCAAGAAGGTGGCTTCCAAGATATAGCAATAGAGGTCCTACACCTCCTCCTCTCC
CATCTCCTCTTTGGGCAGAAGGGAGCCTTTGGAGTTGGACAAGAACAGATAGACGCTTTTCTTAAGACGC
TGCGCAGAGATTTTCCCCAAGAACGCTGTCCCGTGGTGCTCGCACCACTTTTATACCCTGAAAAACGGGA
CATTCTAATGGACAGGATCCTGCCTGATTCCGGAGGGGTAGCTAAAACCATGATGGAGAGCTCTTTGGCT
GATTTCATGCAAGAAGTAGGCTATGGCTTTTGTGCAAGTATTGAAGAATGTCGCAATATAATCGTGCAGT
TTGGTGTTCGGGAGGTCACAGCTGCCCAGGTTGCAAGGGTTTTGGGAATGATGGCTCGAACTCATTCAGG
ATTAACAGATGGCATTCCATTACAGAGTATTTCTGCTCCGGGCAGTGGGATCTGGAGTGATGGGAAAGAT
AAAAGTGATGGAGCACAGGCACACACATGGAATGTAGAAGTCTTGATTGACGTTCTTAAAGAACTGAATC
CAAGTTTGAATTTCAAGGAAGTAACTTATGAACTGGACCATCCTGGATTTCAAATTCGTGACAGTAAAGG
ACTTCATAATGTGGTTTATGGCATTCAGAGGGGTTTGGGTATGGAAGTGTTCCCAGTAGACCTCATATAT
AGACCTTGGAAACATGCTGAAGGCCAGCTCTCCTTCATTCAACATTCCCTTATAAATCCAGAGATCTTCT
GTTTTGCTGACTATCCCTGTCATACTGTTGCCACTGATATTCTGAAAGCACCACCAGAGGATGACAATCG
AGAAATTGCCACATGGAAGAGCTTGGATTTGATTGAATCTCTGCTGAGGCTTGCAGAGGTTGGGCAGTAT
GAGCAAGTCAAACAGCTCTTCAGCTTCCCTATCAAACACTGTCCAGACATGCTGGTATTGGCCTTACTAC
AAATTAACACCTCTTGGCATACCTTGCGCCATGAACTTATCTCCACTCTGATGCCAATTTTCCTTGGAAA
CCATCCTAACTCAGCTATTATTTTGCACTATGCATGGCATGGGCAGGGACAGTCTCCCTCAATTCGCCAA
CTTATCATGCATGCAATGGCAGAATGGTACATGAGAGGGGAGCAGTATGATCAGGCCAAATTGTCTCGAA
TACTTGATGTGGCCCAGGACTTGAAGGCCTTGTCAATGCTGCTAAATGGTACTCCATTTGCCTTTGTTAT
TGACCTTGCTGCACTTGCTTCACGTCGTGAATACCTCAAACTTGATAAGTGGCTCACAGATAAAATTCGA
GAGCATGGGGAGCCTTTTATCCAGGCGTGTATGACTTTTTTAAAGAGACGGTGTCCTTCTATTTTGGGCG
GACTTGCCCCAGAAAAAGACCAGCCCAAAAGTGCTCAACTTCCTCCAGAAACTTTGGCGACAATGTTGGC
CTGTCTGCAAGCTTGTGCAGGGAGTGTTTCTCAGGAGCTATCAGAAACTATCCTCACCATGGTAGCCAAT
TGCAGTAATGTTATGAATAAGGCCAGACAACCACCACCTGGAGTTATGCCAAAAGGACGTCCTCCTAGTG
CTAGCAGCTTAGATGCCATTTCTCCTGTTCAGATTGACCCTCTTGCTGGAATGACATCTCTTAGTATAGG
TGGTTCAGCTGCCCCTCACACCCAGAGTATGCAGGGTTTTCCTCCAAATTTGGGTTCTGCATTCAGTACC
CCTCAGTCACCAGCAAAAGCATTTCCACCCCTTTCAACCCCCAATCAGACCACTGCATTCAGTGGTATTG
GAGGACTTTCATCACAGCTTCCAGTAGGTGGTCTTGGCACAGGCAGCCTGACTGGTATAGGAACTGGTGC
TCTTGGACTCCCTGCAGTGAATAACGACCCTTTTGTACAGAGGAAACTGGGCACCTCTGGACTGAATCAG
CCTACATTCCAGCAGACGGACTTGTCTCAGGTGTGGCCAGAGGCAAACCAGCACTTTAGTAAAGAGATAG
ATGATGAAGCAAACAGCTATTTCCAGCGAATATATAATCATCCACCACATCCAACCATGTCTGTTGATGA
GGTATTAGAAATGCTGCAGAGATTTAAAGACTCTACTATAAAGAGGGAACGAGAAGTATTTAACTGTATG
CTAAGGAACTTGTTTGAAGAATATCGTTTTTTTCCCCAGTATCCTGATAAAGAGTTACATATAACAGCCT
GCCTATTTGGTGGTATAATTGAGAAAGGACTGGTCACTTACATGGCACTAGGTCTGGCTCTACGATATGT
TCTTGAAGCCTTACGCAAGCCTTTTGGATCCAAAATGTATTATTTCGGGATTGCTGCACTAGATAGATTT
AAAAACAGATTGAAGGACTATCCCCAGTATTGTCAGCATTTGGCTTCTATCAGTCACTTTATGCAATTTC
CACATCATTTACAGGAGTATATTGAGTATGGACAGCAGTCTAGAGATCCTCCTGTGAAAATGCAAGGCTC
TATCACAACCCCTGGAAGTATTGCACTGGCTCAGGCCCAGGCTCAGGCCCAGGTTCCAGCAAAAGCTCCT
CTTGCTGGTCAAGTTAGCACTATGGTAACCACCTCAACAACTACCACTGTTGCTAAAACGGTTACGGTCA
CCAGGCCAACTGGAGTCAGCTTTAAGAAAGATGTGCCACCTTCTATTAATACTACAAATATAGATACGTT
GCTTGTGGCCACAGATCAAACTGAGAGAATTGTGGAGCCCCCAGAAAATATCCAGGAGAAAATTGCTTTT
ATTTTCAATAATCTCTCACAGTCAAATATGACACAAAAGGTTGAAGAGCTAAAGGAAACGGTGAAAGAAG
AATTTATGCCTTGGGTTTCACAGTATCTGGTTATGAAGAGAGTCAGTATTGAGCCAAACTTTCATAGCCT
GTATTCAAACTTCCTTGACACGCTGAAGAATCCTGAATTTAACAAGATGGTTCTGAATGAGACCTACAGA
AACATTAAAGTGCTCCTGACCTCTGATAAAGCTGCAGCCAATTTCTCAGATCGTTCTTTGCTGAAGAACT
TGGGACATTGGCTAGGAATGATCACATTAGCTAAAAACAAACCCATCTTACACACTGACTTGGATGTGAA
ATCATTGCTGCTAGAGGCTTATGTTAAAGGACAACAAGAATTGCTCTATGTAGTGCCCTTTGTTGCCAAA
GTCTTAGAATCTAGCATTCGTAGTGTGGTTTTTAGGCCACCAAACCCTTGGACAATGGCAATTATGAATG
TATTAGCTGAGCTACATCAGGAGCATGACTTAAAGTTAAACTTGAAGTTTGAAATCGAGGTTCTCTGCAA
GAACCTTGCATTAGACATCAATGAGCTAAAACCTGGAAACCTCCTAAAGGATAAAGATCGCCTGAAGAAT
TTAGATGAGCAACTCTCTGCTCCAAAGAAAGATGTCAAGCAGCCAGAAGAACTCCCTCCCATCACAACCA
CAACAACTTCTACTACACCAGCTACCAACACCACTTGTACAGCCACGGTTCCACCACAGCCACAGTACAG
CTACCACGACATCAATGTCTATTCCCTTGCGGGCTTGGCACCACACATTACTCTAAATCCAACAATTCCC
TTGTTTCAGGCCCATCCACAGTTGAAGCAGTGTGTGCGTCAGGCAATTGAACGGGCTGTCCAGGAGCTGG
TCCATCCTGTGGTGGATCGATCAATTAAGATTGCCATGACTACTTGTGAGCAAATAGTCAGGAAGGATTT
TGCCCTGGATTCGGAGGAATCTCGAATGCGAATAGCAGCTCATCACATGATGCGTAACTTGACAGCTGGA
ATGGCTATGATTACATGCAGGGAACCTTTGCTCATGAGCATATCTACCAACTTAAAAAACAGTTTTGCCT
CAGCCCTTCGTACTGCTTCCCCACAACAAAGAGAAATGATGGATCAGGCAGCTGCTCAATTAGCTCAGGA
CAATTGTGAGTTGGCTTGCTGTTTTATTCAGAAGACTGCAGTAGAAAAAGCAGGCCCTGAGATGGACAAG
AGATTAGCAACTGAATTTGAGCTGAGAAAACATGCTAGGCAAGAAGGACGCAGATACTGTGATCCTGTTG
TTTTAACATATCAAGCTGAACGGATGCCAGAGCAAATCAGGCTGAAAGTTGGTGGTGTGGACCCAAAGCA
GTTGGCTGTTTACGAAGAGTTTGCACGCAATGTTCCTGGCTTCTTACCTACAAATGACTTAAGTCAGCCC
ACGGGATTTTTAGCCCAGCCCATGAAGCAAGCTTGGGCAACAGATGATGTAGCTCAGATTTATGATAAGT
GTATTACAGAACTGGAGCAACATCTACATGCCATCCCACCAACTTTGGCCATGAACCCTCAAGCTCAGGC
TCTTCGAAGTCTCTTGGAGGTTGTAGTTTTATCTCGAAACTCTCGGGATGCCATAGCTGCTCTTGGATTG
CTCCAAAAGGCTGTAGAGGGCTTACTAGATGCCACAAGTGGTGCTGATGCTGACCTTCTGCTGCGCTACA
GGGAATGCCACCTCTTGGTCCTAAAAGCTCTGCAGGATGGCCGGGCATATGGGTCTCCATGGTGCAACAA
ACAGATCACAAGGTGCCTAATTGAATGTCGAGATGAATATAAATATAATGTGGAGGCTGTGGAGCTGCTA
ATTCGCAATCATTTGGTTAATATGCAGCAGTATGATCTTCACCTAGCGCAGTCAATGGAGAATGGCTTAA
ACTACATGGCTGTGGCATTTGCTATGCAGTTAGTAAAAATCCTGCTGGTGGATGAAAGGAGTGTTGCTCA
TGTTACTGAGGCAGATCTGTTCCACACCATTGAAACCCTCATGAGGATTAATGCTCATTCCAGAGGCAAT
GCTCCAGAAGGATTGCCCCAGCTGATGGAAGTAGTGCGATCCAACTATGAAGCAATGATTGATCGTGCTC
ATGGAGGCCCAAACTTTATGATGCATTCTGGGATCTCTCAAGCCTCAGAGTATGATGACCCTCCAGGCCT
GAGGGAGAAGGCAGAGTATCTTCTGAGGGAATGGGTGAATCTCTACCATTCAGCAGCAGCTGGCCGCGAC
AGTACCAAAGCTTTCTCTGCATTTGTTGGACAGATGCACCAGCAAGGAATACTGAAGACCGATGATCTCA
TAACAAGGTTCTTTCGTCTGTGTACTGAAATGTGTGTTGAAATCAGTTACCGTGCTCAGGCTGAGCAGCA
GCACAATCCTGCTGCCAATCCCACCATGATCCGAGCCAAGTGCTATCACAACCTGGATGCCTTTGTTCGA
CTCATTGCACTGCTCGTGAAACACTCAGGGGAGGCCACCAACACTGTCACAAAGATTAATCTGCTGAACA
AGGTCCTTGGTATAGTAGTGGGAGTTCTCCTTCAGGATCATGATGTTCGTCAGAGTGAATTTCAGCAACT
TCCCTACCATCGAATTTTTATCATGCTTCTCTTGGAACTCAATGCACCTGAGCATGTGTTGGAAACCATT
AATTTCCAGACACTTACAGCTTTCTGCAATACATTCCACATCTTGAGGCCTACCAAAGCTTATGGCTTTG
TATGTGCCTGGCTTGCACTGATTTCCCATCGGATATTTATTGCAAGAATGCTGGCACATACGCCACAGCA
GAAGGGGTGGCCTATGTATGCACAGCTACTGATTGATTTATTCAAATATTTAGCGCCTTTCCTTAGAAAT
GTGGAACTCACCAAACAGATGCAAGAACTCTACAAGGGCACTTTAGATGTGCTGCTGGTTCTTTTGCATG
ATTTCCCAGAGTTCCTTTGTGATTACCATTATGGGTTCTGTGATGTGATCCCACCTAATTGTATCCAGTT
AAGAAATTTGATCCTGAGTGCCTTTCCAAGAAACATGAGGCTCCCCGACCCATTCACTCCTAATCTAAAG
GTGGACATGTTGAGTGAAATTAACATTGCTCCCCGGATTCTCACCAATTTCACTGGAGTAATGCCACCTC
AGTTCAAAAAGGATTTGGATTCCTATCTTAAAACTCGATCACCAGTCACTTTCCTGTCTGATCTGCGCAG
CAACCTACAGGTATCCAATGAACCTGGGAATCGCTACAACCTCCAGCTCATCAATGCACTGGTGCTCTAT
GTCGGGACTCAGGCCATTGCGCACATCCACAACAAGGGCAGCACACCTTCAATGAGCACCATCACTCACT
CAGCACACATGGATATCTTCCAGAATTTGGCTGTGGACTTGGACACTGAGGGTCGCTATCTCTTTTTGAA
TGCAATTGCAAATCAGCTCCGGTACCCAAATAGCCACACTCACTACTTCAGTTGCACCATGCTGTACCTT
TTTGCAGAGGCCAATACGGAAGCCATCCAAGCACAGATCACAAGAGTTCTCTTGGAACGGTTGCGTGTAA
ATAGGCCACATCCTTGGGGTCTTCTTATTACCTTCATTGAGCTGATTAAAAACCCAGCGTTTAAGTTCTG
GAACCATGAATTTGTACACTGTGCCCCAGAAATCGAAAAGTTATTCCAGTCGGTCGCACAGTGCTGCATG
GGACAGAAGCAGGCCCAGCAAGTAATGGAAGGGACAGGTGCCAGTTAGCCGCGGGCCCGGGATCCACCGG
ATCTAGATAACTGATCATAATCAGCCATACCACATTTGTAGAGGTTTTACTTGCTTTAAAAAACCTCCCA
CACCTCCCCCTGAACCTGAAACATAAAATGAATGCAATTGTTGTTGTTAACTTGTTTATTGCAGCTTATA
ATGGTTACAAATAAAGCAATAGCATCACAAATTTCACAAATAAAGCATTTTTTTCACTGCATTCTAGTTG
TGGTTTGTCCAAACTCATCAATGTATCTTAACGCGTAAATTGTAAGCGTTAATATTTTGTTAAAATTCGC
GTTAAATTTTTGTTAAATCAGCTCATTTTTTAACCAATAGGCCGAAATCGGCAAAATCCCTTATAAATCA
AAAGAATAGACCGAGATAGGGT
[37 nt withheld, positions 8913-8949]
AAAGAACGTGGACTCCAACGTCAAAGG
[49 nt withheld, positions 8977-9025]
T
[91 nt withheld, positions 9027-9117]
G
[124 nt withheld, positions 9119-9242]
CAGGTGGCACTTTTCGGGGAAATGTGCGCGGAACCCCTATTTGTTTATTTTTCTAAATACATTCAAATAT
GTATCCGCTCATGAGACAATAACCCTGATAAATGCTTCAATAATATTGAAAAAGGAAGAGTCCTGAGGCG
GAAAGAACCAGCTGTGGAATGTGTGTCAGTTAGGGTGTGGAAAGTCCCCAGGCTCCCCAGCAGGCAGAAG
TATGCAAAGCATGCATCTCAATTAGTCAGCAACCAGGTGTGGAAAGTCCCCAGGCTCCCCAGCAGGCAGA
AGTATGCAAAGCATGCATCTCAATTAGTCAGCAACCATAGTCCCGCCCCTAACTCCGCCCATCCCGCCCC
TAACTCCGCCCAGTTCCGCCCATTCTCCGCCCCATGGCTGACTAATTTTTTTTATTTATGCAGAGGCCGA
GGCCGCCTCGGCCTCTGAGCTATTCCAGAAGTAGTGAGGAGGCTTTTTTGGAGGCCTAGGCTTTTGCAAA
GATCGATCAAGAGACAGGATGAGGATCGTTTCGCATGATTGAACAAGATGGATTGCACGCAGGTTCTCCG
GCCGCTTGGGTGGAGAGGCTATTCGGCTATGACTGGGCACAACAGACAATCGGCTGCTCTGATGCCGCCG
TGTTCCGGCTGTCAGCGCAGGGGCGCCCGGTTCTTTTTGTCAAGACCGACCTGTCCGGTGCCCTGAATGA
ACTGCAAGACGAGGCAGCGCGGCTATCGTGGCTGGCCACGACGGGCGTTCCTTGCGCAGCTGTGCTCGAC
GTTGTCACTGAAGCGGGAAGGGACTGGCTGCTATTGGGCGAAGTGCCGGGGCAGGATCTCCTGTCATCTC
ACCTTGCTCCTGCCGAGAAAGTATCCATCATGGCTGATGCAATGCGGCGGCTGCATACGCTTGATCCGGC
TACCTGCCCATTCGACCACCAAGCGAAACATCGCATCGAGCGAGCACGTACTCGGATGGAAGCCGGTCTT
GTCGATCAGGATGATCTGGACGAAGAGCATCAGGGGCTCGCGCCAGCCGAACTGTTCGCCAGGCTCAAGG
CGAGCATGCCCGACGGCGAGGATCTCGTCGTGACCCATGGCGATGCCTGCTTGCCGAATATCATGGTGGA
AAATGGCCGCTTTTCTGGATTCATCGACTGTGGCCGGCTGGGTGTGGCGGACCGCTATCAGGACATAGCG
TTGGCTACCCGTGATATTGCTGAAGAGCTTGGCGGCGAATGGGCTGACCGCTTCCTCGTGCTTTACGGTA
TCGCCGCTCCCGATTCGCAGCGCATCGCCTTCTATCGCCTTCTTGACGAGTTCTTCTGAGCGGGACTCTG
GGGTTCGAAATGACCGACCAAGCGACGCCCAACCTGCCATCACGAGATTTCGATTCCACCGCCGCCTTCT
ATGAAAGGTTGGGCTTCGGAATCGTTTTCCGGGACGCCGGCTGGATGATCCTCCAGCGCGGGGATCTCAT
GCTGGAGTTCTTCGCCCACCCTAGGGGGAGGCTAACTGAAACACGGAAGGAGACAATACCGGAAGGAACC
CGCGCTATGACGGCAATAAAAAGACAGAATAAAACGCACGGTGTTGGGTCGTTTGTTCATAAACGCGGGG
TTCGGTCCCAGGGCTGGCACTCTGTCGATACCCCACCGAGACCCCATTGGGGCCAATACGCCCGCGTTTC
TTCCTTTTCCCCACCCCACCCCCCAAGTTCGGGTGAAGGCCCAGGGCTCGCAGCCAACGTCGGGGCGGCA
GGCCCTGCCATAGCCTCAGGTTACTCATATATACTTTAGATTGATTTAAAACTTCATTTTTAATTTAAAA
GGATCTAGGTGAAGATCCTTTTTGATAATCTCATGACCAAAATCCCTTAACGTGAGTTTTCGTTCCACTG
AGCGTCAGACCCCGTAGAAAAGATCAAAGGATCTTCTTGAGATCCTTTTTTTCTGCGCGTAATCTGCTGC
TTGCAAACAAAAAAACCACCGCTACCAGCGGTGGTTTGTTTGCCGGATCAAGAGCTACCAACTCTTTTTC
CGAAGGTAACTGGCTTCAGCAGAGCGCAGATACCAAATACTGTCCTTCTAGTGTAGCCGTAGTTAGGCCA
CCACTTCAAGAACTCTGTAGCACCGCCTACATACCTCGCTCTGCTAATCCTGTTACCAGTGGCTGCTGCC
AGTGGCGATAAGTCGTGTCTTACCGGGTTGGACTCAAGACGATAGTTACCGGATAAGGCGCAGCGGTCGG
GCTGAACGGGGGGTTCGTGCACACAGCCCAGCTTGGAGCGAACGACCTACACCGAACTGAGATACCTACA
GCGTGAGCTATGAGAAAGCGCCACGCTTCCCGAAGGGAGAAAGGCGGACAGGTATCCGGTAAGCGGCAGG
GTCGGAACAGGAGAGCGCACGAGGGAGCTTCCAGGGGGAAACGCCTGGTATCTTTATAGTCCTGTCGGGT
TTCGCCACCTCTGACTTGAGCGTCGATTTTTGTGATGCTCGTCAGGGGGGCGGAGCCTATGGAAAAACGC
CAGCAACGCGGCCTTTTTACGGTTCCTGGCCTTTTGCTGGCCTTTTGCTCACATGTTCTTTCCTGCGTTA
TCCCCTGATTCTGTGGATAACCGTATTACCGCCATGCAT
Features (pLannotate 1.2.2; 17 found; start..end, strand, type, name):
     61..364     +  enhancer       CMV enhancer: human cytomegalovirus immediate early enhancer
    365..568     +  promoter       CMV promoter: human cytomegalovirus (CMV) immediate early promoter
    564..597     +  LTR            5' LTR (truncated) (fragment): truncated 5' long terminal repeat (LTR) from HIV-1
    613..631     +  promoter       T7 promoter: promoter for bacteriophage T7 RNA polymerase
    665..1381    +  CDS            EGFP: EGFP is a basic (constitutively fluorescent) green fluorescent protein published in 1996, derived from Aequorea victoria. It is reported to be a rapidly-maturing weak dimer with moderate acid sensitivity.
   1382..1402    +  misc_feature   MCS (fragment): multiple cloning site
   1403..8515    +  CDS            CNOT1: CNOT1_HUMAN - Also known as CDC39, KIAA1007, NOT1. Experimental evidence at protein level: Swiss-Prot protein existence level 1. Scaffolding component of the CCR4-NOT complex which is one of the major cellular mRNA deadenylases and is linked to various cellular processes including bulk mRNA degradation, miRNA-mediated repression, translational repression during translational initiation and general transcription regulation. Additional complex functions may be a consequence of its influence on mRNA expression. Its scaffolding function implies its interaction with the catalytic complex module and
   8519..8540    +  misc_feature   MCS (fragment): multiple cloning site
   8552..8636    +  CDS            large T antigen (fragment): large T antigen from SV40 (simian virus 40)
   8659..8780    +  polyA_signal   SV40 poly(A) signal: SV40 polyadenylation signal
   8814..9242    -  rep_origin     f1 ori (sequence partly withheld): f1 bacteriophage origin of replication; arrow indicates direction of (+) strand synthesis
   9269..9373    +  promoter       AmpR promoter: bla
   9375..9732    +  promoter       SV40 promoter: SV40 enhancer and early promoter
   9767..10561   +  CDS            NeoR/KanR: aminoglycoside phosphotransferase from Tn5; aph(3')-II (or nptII); confers resistance to neomycin, kanamycin, and G418 (Geneticin®)
  10582..10734   +  CDS            ble (fragment): BLE_KLEPN - Experimental evidence at protein level: Swiss-Prot protein existence level 1. Binding protein with a strong affinity to the bleomycin family of antibiotics. Binds to CL990; an antimitotic-antibiotic compound. From Klebsiella pneumoniae.
  10793..10840   +  polyA_signal   HSV TK poly(A) signal: herpes simplex virus thymidine kinase polyadenylation signal (Cole and Stacy, 1985)
  11169..11757   +  rep_origin     ori: high-copy-number ColE1/pMB1/pBR322/pUC origin of replication
