[The description below was written by a language model from this plasmid's Addgene catalogue record and pLannotate feature annotations shown in this document.]
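Description:
pT7-EGFP-C1-HsNot1iso2-8xmut_U is an 11,871 nt mammalian expression plasmid that produces human CNOT1 (NOT1), isoform 2, as an N-terminal EGFP fusion. The catalogue lists the backbone as unknown, but the name and the annotated features match an EGFP-C1-type layout. A CMV immediate-early enhancer and promoter drive the EGFP coding sequence, which is followed by a short remnant of the multiple cloning site, the roughly 7.1 kb CNOT1 open reading frame, and an SV40 polyadenylation signal. A bacteriophage T7 promoter sits between the CMV promoter and EGFP, so the same fusion could in principle be transcribed by T7 RNA polymerase. The short "HIV-1 LTR", "large T antigen" and "ble" fragments called by the automated annotation are probably incidental matches within backbone sequence rather than functional elements.

Propagation in E. coli relies on a high-copy ColE1/pUC-type origin and kanamycin selection. The NeoR/KanR (Tn5 aminoglycoside phosphotransferase) cassette has a bacterial bla promoter and an SV40 early promoter upstream and an HSV TK poly(A) signal downstream, so it can also support G418 selection in mammalian cells. An f1 origin is present as well.

CNOT1 is the scaffolding subunit of the CCR4-NOT deadenylase complex. The "8xmut" label indicates an engineered mutant, but the record does not list the eight substitutions. It notes only four silent changes and two non-silent changes (G917E and R2353Q) relative to the reference isoform 2 sequence. The associated publication concerns the structure and assembly of the NOT module of human CCR4-NOT, so the construct was presumably used to test how these mutations affect complex assembly in human cells. The depositor sequence may be theoretical rather than fully verified.
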