Addgene plasmid #147733: pT7-EGFP-C1-HsNot1iso2-8xmut_U
Purpose: Mammalian Expression of HsNot1iso2-8xmut
Depositing lab: Elisa Izaurralde. Depositing organization: Max Planck Institute for Developmental Biology. Publication: Structure and assembly of the NOT module of the human CCR4-NOT complex. Boland A, Chen Y, Raisch T, Jonas S, Kuzuoglu-Ozturk D, Wohlbold L, Weichenrieder O, Izaurralde E. Nat Struct Mol Biol. 2013 Nov;20(11):1289-97. doi: 10.1038/nsmb.2681. Epub 2013 Oct 13. PubMed 24121232.
Backbone
  Vector backbone: Unknown
  Vector type: Mammalian Expression
Growth in bacteria
  Bacterial resistance: Kanamycin, 50 μg/mL
  Growth temperature: 37°C
  Growth strain: DH5alpha
  Copy number: High Copy
Gene/Insert
  Gene/Insert name: HsNot1iso2-8xmut
  Species: H. sapiens (human)
  Mutation: 4 silent and two non silent G917E and R2353Q mutations compared to the sequence of isoform 2 given by NCBI: EF553522.1
  Entrez Gene: CNOT1 (a.k.a. AD-005, CDC39, HPE12, NOT1, NOT1H, VIBOS)
  Cloning method: Unknown
Terms and licenses: Academic/Nonprofit Terms; Industry Terms: Not Available to Industry
Depositor comments: Plasmids from this collection were made available to the research community and donated after the lab closed. Please note that the sequence provided by the depositing laboratory may be theoretical/predicted or based on Sanger sequencing results. There may be discrepancies between sequencing results obtained by Addgene and the depositor sequence. If an Addgene verified sequence is not available, please contact before placing your order to request that our lab fully sequence the plasmid.
How to cite: pT7-EGFP-C1-HsNot1iso2-8xmut_U was a gift from Elisa Izaurralde (Addgene plasmid # 147733 ; http://n2t.net/addgene:147733 ; RRID:Addgene_147733)
